Addgene plasmid #57349: mEos2-ARP2-N-14
Purpose: Localization: Actin Related Protein, Excitation: 505 / 569, Emission: 516 / 581
Depositing lab: Michael Davidson. Depositing organization: Florida State University, Tallahassee.
Backbone
  Vector backbone: mEos2-N1
  Backbone size w/o insert (bp): 4750
  Vector type: Mammalian Expression
  Selectable markers: Neomycin (select with G418)
Growth in bacteria
  Bacterial resistance: Kanamycin, 50 μg/mL
  Growth temperature: 37°C
  Growth strain: DH5alpha
  Copy number: High Copy
Gene/Insert
  Gene/Insert name: ARP2 (alt name: NM_001005386.1)
  Species: H. sapiens (human)
  Entrez Gene: ACTR2 (a.k.a. ARP2)
  Promoter: CMV
  Tag / fusion protein: mEos2 (C terminal on backbone)
  Cloning method: Unknown
  Sequencing primers: 5′ CMV-F; 3′ SV40pA-R
Terms and licenses: Academic/Nonprofit Terms; Industry Terms
Depositor comments: . Excitation = 505 / 569; Emission = 516 / 581
How to cite: mEos2-ARP2-N-14 was a gift from Michael Davidson (Addgene plasmid # 57349 ; http://n2t.net/addgene:57349 ; RRID:Addgene_57349)
