[The description below was written by a language model from this plasmid's Addgene catalogue record.]
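Description:
mEos2-ARP2-N-14 is a mammalian expression plasmid built on the mEos2-N1 backbone (about 4.75 kb without the insert). It encodes human ARP2 (actin-related protein 2, gene ACTR2) fused to the photoconvertible fluorescent protein mEos2. The fusion is driven by the CMV promoter, a strong constitutive promoter for transient or stable expression in cultured mammalian cells. In this N1-type layout the gene of interest sits upstream of the fluorescent protein, so mEos2 is attached to the C terminus of ARP2. The "14" in the name probably refers to the length of the linker between the two proteins, but the record does not say so. The listed 3′ sequencing primer implies an SV40 polyadenylation signal downstream of the fusion. The plasmid is maintained at high copy in E. coli under kanamycin selection, and a neomycin resistance marker allows G418 selection of stably transfected mammalian cells. No feature table is provided, so the origins of replication and other backbone elements are not itemised, and the cloning method is recorded as unknown.

The construct serves as a localization marker for ARP2, a core subunit of the Arp2/3 complex that nucleates branched actin filaments, for example at lamellipodia and other sites of dynamic actin assembly. mEos2 is a monomeric green-to-red photoconvertible protein. The record gives excitation/emission maxima of 505/516 nm for the green state and 569/581 nm for the red state. Conversion is generally triggered by violet or near-UV light. This property makes the fusion suitable for conventional live-cell fluorescence imaging, for optical highlighting and tracking of protein subpopulations, and for single-molecule localization super-resolution methods such as PALM.
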