>Addgene plasmid #57349 | mEos2-ARP2-N-14 | depositor partial sequence | sequence record 88485 | insert sequence
CTAGCGCTACCGGACTCAGATCTCGAGACCGCCATGGACAGCCAGGGCAGGAAGGTGGTGGTGTGCGACA
ACGGCACCGGGTTTGTGAAGTGTGGATATGCAGGCTCTAACTTTCCAGAACACATCTTCCCAGCTTTGGT
TGGAAGACCTATTATCAGATCAACCACCAAAGTGGGAAACATTGAAATCAAGAATAACAAAAAGATGGAT
CTTATGGTTGGTGATGAGGCAAGTGAATTACGATCAATGTTAGAAGTTAACTACCCTATGGAAAATGGCA
TAGTACGAAATTGGGATGACATGAAACACCTGTGGGACTACACATTTGGACCAGAGAAACTTAATATAGA
TACCAGAAATTGTAAAATCTTACTCACAGAACCTCCTATGAACCCAACCAAAAACAGAGAGAAGATTGTA
GAGGTAATGTTTGAAACTTACCAGTTTTCCGGTGTATATGTAGCCATCCAGGCAGTTCTGACTTTGTACG
CTCAAGGTTTATTGACTGGTGTAGTGGTAGACTCTGGAGATGGTGTGACTCACATTTGCCCAGTATATGA
AGGCTTTTCTCTCCCTCATCTTACCAGGAGACTGGATATTGCTGGGAGGGATATAACTAGATATCTTATC
AAGCTACTTCTGTTGCGAGGATACGCCTTCAACCACTCTGCTGATTTTGAAACGGTTCGCATGATTAAAG
AAAAACTGTGTTACGTGGGATATAATATTGAGCAAGAGCAGAAACTGGCCTTAGAAACCACAGTATTAGT
TGAATCTTATACACTCCCAGATGGACGTATCATCAAAGTTGGGGGAGAGAGATTTGAAGCACCAGAAGCT
TTATTTCAGCCTCACTTGATCAATGTTGAAGGAGTTGGTGTTGCTGAATTGCTTTTTAACACAATTCAGG
CAGCTGACATTGATACCAGATCTGAATTCTACAAACACATTGTGCTTTCTGGAGGGTCTACTATGTATCC
TGGCCTGCCATCACGGTTGGAACGAGAACTTAAACAGCTTTACTTAGAACGAGTTTTGAAGGGTGATGTG
GAAAAACTTTCTAAATTTAAGATCCGCATTGAAGACCCACCCCGCAGAAAGCACATGGTATTCCTGGGTG
GTGCAGTTCTAGCGGATATCATGAAAGACAAAGACAACTTTTGGATGACCCGACAAGAGTACCAAGAAAA
GGGTGTCCGTGTGCTAGAGAAACTTGGTGTGACTGTTCGAGGGGGTGCGTCAGGCGGCAGCGGATCTGGA
CCGGTCGCCACCATGAGTGCGATTAAGCCAGACATGAAGATCAAACTCCGTATGGAAGGCAACGTAAACG
GGCACCACTTTGTGATCGACGGAGATGGTACAGGCAAGCCTTTTGAGGGAAAACAGAGTATGGATCTTGA
AGTCAAAGAGGGCGGACCTCTGCCTTTTGCCTTTGATATCCTGACCACTGCATTCCATTACGGCAACAGG
GTATTCGCCAAATATCCAGACAACATACAAGACTATTTTAAGCAGTCGTTTCCTAAGGGGTATTCGTGGG
AACGAAGCTTGACTTTCGAAGACGGGGGCATTTGCATTGCCAGAAACGACATAACAATGGAAGGGGACAC
TTTCTATAATAAAGTTCGATTTTATGGTACCAACTTTCCCGCCAATGGTCCAGTTATGCAGAAGAAGACG
CTGAAATGGGAGCCCTCCACTGAGAAAATGTATGTGCGTGATGGAGTGCTGACGGGTGATATTCATATGG
CTTTGTTGCTTGAAGGAAATGCCCATTACCGATGTGACTTCAGAACTACTTACAAAGCTAAGGAGAAGGG
TGTCAAGTTACCAGGCTACCACTTTGTGGACCACTGCATTGAGATTTTAAGCCATGACAAAGATTACAAC
AAGGTTAAGCTGTATGAGCATGCTGTTGCTCATTCTGGATTGCCTGACAATGCCAGACGATAAGCGGCCG
CGACTCTAGATCATAATCAGCCATACCA
