>Addgene plasmid #57349 | mEos2-ARP2-N-14 | addgene partial sequence | sequence record 141633 | AllEos-R 5'-GTACCATCTCCGTCGATCAC-3'
TACGGAGTTTGATCTTCATGTCTGGCTTAATCGCACTCATGGTGGCGACCGGTCCAGATCCGCTGCCGCC
TGACGCACCCCCTCGAACAGTCACACCAAGTTTCTCTAGCACACGGACACCCTTTTCTTGGTACTCTTGT
CGGGTCATCCAAAAGTTGTCTTTGTCTTTCATGATATCCGCTAGAACTGCACCACCCAGGAATACCATGT
GCTTTCTGCGGGGTGGGTCTTCAATGCGGATCTTAAATTTAGAAAGTTTTTCCACATCACCCTTCAAAAC
TCGTTCTAAGTAAAGCTGTTTAAGTTCTCGTTCCAACCGTGATGGCAGGCCAGGATACATAGTAGACCCT
CCAGAAAGCACAATGTGTTTGTAGAATTCAGATCTGGTATCAATGTCAGCTGCCTGAATTGTGTTAAAAA
GCAATTCAGCAACACCAACTCCTTCAACATTGATCAAGTGAGGCTGAAATAAAGCTTCTGGTGCTTCAAA
TCTCTCTCCCCCAACTTTGATGATACGTCCATCTGGGAGTGTATAAGATTCAACTAATACTGTGGTTTCT
AAGGCCAGTTTCTGCTCTTGCTCAATATTATATCCCACGTAACACAGTTTTTCTTTAATCATGCGAACCG
TTTCAAAATCAGCAGAGTGGTTGAAGGCGTATCCTCGCAACAGAAGTAGCTTGATAAGATATCTAGTTAT
ATCCCTCCCAGCAATATCCAGTCTCCTGGTAAGATGAGGGAGAGAAAAGCCTTCATATACTGGGCAAATG
TGAGTCACACCATCTCCAGAGTCTACCACTACACCAGTCAATAAA
